>Addgene plasmid #64733 | pcDNA3-ER-AKAR4 | depositor full sequence | sequence record 109352 | pcDNA3-ER-AKAR4 sequence 7492 bps
GACGGATCGGGAGATCTCCCGATCCCCTATGGTCGACTCTCAGTACAATCTGCTCTGATGCCGCATAGTT
AAGCCAGTATCTGCTCCCTGCTTGTGTGTTGGAGGTCGCTGAGTAGTGCGCGAGCAAAATTTAAGCTACA
ACAAGGCAAGGCTTGACCGACAATTGCATGAAGAATCTGCTTAGGGTTAGGCGTTTTGCGCTGCTTCGCG
ATGTACGGGCCAGATATACGCGTTGACATTGATTATTGACTAGTTATTAATAGTAATCAATTACGGGGTC
ATTAGTTCATAGCCCATATATGGAGTTCCGCGTTACATAACTTACGGTAAATGGCCCGCCTGGCTGACCG
CCCAACGACCCCCGCCCATTGACGTCAATAATGACGTATGTTCCCATAGTAACGCCAATAGGGACTTTCC
ATTGACGTCAATGGGTGGACTATTTACGGTAAACTGCCCACTTGGCAGTACATCAAGTGTATCATATGCC
AAGTACGCCCCCTATTGACGTCAATGACGGTAAATGGCCCGCCTGGCATTATGCCCAGTACATGACCTTA
TGGGACTTTCCTACTTGGCAGTACATCTACGTATTAGTCATCGCTATTACCATGGTGATGCGGTTTTGGC
AGTACATCAATGGGCGTGGATAGCGGTTTGACTCACGGGGATTTCCAAGTCTCCACCCCATTGACGTCAA
TGGGAGTTTGTTTTGGCACCAAAATCAACGGGACTTTCCAAAATGTCGTAACAACTCCGCCCCATTGACG
CAAATGGGCGGTAGGCGTGTACGGTGGGAGGTCTATATAAGCAGAGCTCTCTGGCTAACTAGAGAACCCA
CTGCTTACTGGCTTATCGAAATTAATACGACTCACTATAGGGAGACCCAAGCTTCAGTTGTCAGGAAGAG
AAGGCTCCCATGGACCCTGTGGTGGTGCTGGGGCTCTGTCTCTCCTGTTTGCTTCTCCTTTCACTCTGGA
AACAGAGCTATGGGGGAGGGGATCCCATGGTGAGCAAGGGCGAGGAGCTGTTCACCGGGGTGGTGCCCAT
CCTGGTCGAGCTGGACGGCGACGTAAACGGCCACAGGTTCAGCGTGTCCGGCGAGGGCGAGGGCGATGCC
ACCTACGGCAAGCTGACCCTGAAGTTCATCTGCACCACCGGCAAGCTGCCCGTGCCCTGGCCCACCCTCG
TGACCACCCTGACCTGGGGCGTGCAGTGCTTCGCCCGCTACCCCGACCACATGAAGCAGCACGACTTCTT
CAAGTCCGCCATGCCCGAAGGCTACGTCCAGGAGCGTACCATCTTCTTCAAGGACGACGGCAACTACAAG
ACCCGCGCCGAGGTGAAGTTCGAGGGCGACACCCTGGTGAACCGCATCGAGCTGAAGGGCATCGACTTCA
AGGAGGACGGCAACATCCTGGGGCACAAGCTGGAGTACAACGCCATCAGTGACAACGTCTATATCACCGC
CGACAAGCAGAAGAACGGCATCAAGGCCCACTTCAAGATCCGCCACAACATCGAGGACGGCAGCGTGCAG
CTCGCCGACCACTACCAGCAGAACACCCCCATCGGCGACGGCCCCGTGCTGCTGCCCGACAACCACTACC
TGAGCACCCAGTCCGCCCTGAGCAAAGACCCCAACGAGAAGCGCGATCACATGGTCCTGCTGGAGTTCGT
GACCGCCGCCGGGATCACTCTCGGCATGGACGAGCTGTACAAGCGCATGCATAAGTTTTCTCAAGAACAG
ATCGGCGAAAACATTGTGTGCAGGGTCATTTGTACCACGGGTCAAATTCCCATCCGAGATTTGTCAGCTG
ATATTTCACAAGTGCTTAAGGAAAAACGATCCATAAAGAAAGTTTGGACATTTGGTAGAAACCCAGCCTG
TGACTATCATTTAGGAAACATTTCAAGACTGTCAAATAAGCATTTCCAAATACTACTAGGAGAAGACGGT
AACCTTTTATTGAATGACATTTCCACTAATGGGACCTGGTTAAATGGGCAAAAAGTCGAGAAGAACAGCA
ATCAGTTACTGTCTCAAGGTGATGAAATAACCGTTGGTGTAGGCGTGGAATCAGATATTTTATCTCTGGT
CATTTTCATAAACGACAAATTTAAGCAGTGCCTCGAGCAGAACAAAGTTGATCGCTCTGCAGGTAAGCCA
GGCAGCGGCGAGGGCAGCACCAAGGGCCTGCGTCGCGCCACCCTGGTGGACGGCGGCACCGGCGGCAGCG
AGCTCATGGGCGGCGTGCAGCTCGCCGACCACTACCAGCAGAACACCCCCATCGGCGACGGCCCCGTGCT
GCTGCCNGACAACCACTACCTGAGCTACCAGTCCAAGCTGAGCAAAGACCCCAACGAGAAGCGCGATCAC
ATGGTCCTGCTGGAGTTCGTGACCGCCGCCGGGATCACTCTCGGCATGGACGAGCTGTACAAGGGAGGTA
CCGGTGGATCTATGGTGAGCAAGGGCGAGGAGCTGTTCACCGGGGTGGTGCCCATCCTGGTCGAGCTGGA
CGGCGACGTAAACGGCCACAAGTTCAGCGTGTCCGGCGAGGGCGAGGGCGATGCCACCTACGGCAAGCTG
ACCCTGAAGCTGATCTGCACCACCGGCAAGCTGCCCGTGCCCTGGCCCACCCTCGTGACCACCCTGGGCT
ACGGCCTTCAGTGCTTCGCCCGCTACCCCGACCACATGAAGCAGCACGACTTCTTCAAGTCCGCCATGCC
CGAAGGCTACGTCCAGGAGCGCACCATCTTCTTCAAGGACGACGGCAACTACAAGACCCGCGCCGAGGTG
AAGTTCGAGGGCGACACCCTGGTGAACCGCATCGAGCTGAAGGGCATCGACTTCAAGGAGGACGGCAACA
TCCTGGGGCACAAGCTGGAGTACAACTACAACAGCCACAACGTCTATATCACCGCCGACAAGCAGAAGAA
CGGCATCAAGGCCAACTTCAAGATCCGCCACAACATCGAGTAAGAATTCTGCAGATATCCATCACACTGG
CGGCCGCTCGAGCATGCATCTAGAGGGCCCTATTCTATAGTGTCACCTAAATGCTAGAGCTCGCTGATCA
GCCTCGACTGTGCCTTCTAGTTGCCAGCCATCTGTTGTTTGCCCCTCCCCCGTGCCTTCCTTGACCCTGG
AAGGTGCCACTCCCACTGTCCTTTCCTAATAAAATGAGGAAATTGCATCGCATTGTCTGAGTAGGTGTCA
TTCTATTCTGGGGGGTGGGGTGGGGCAGGACAGCAAGGGGGAGGATTGGGAAGACAATAGCAGGCATGCT
GGGGATGCGGTGGGCTCTATGGCTTCTGAGGCGGAAAGAACCAGCTGGGGCTCTAGGGGGTATCCCC
[124 nt withheld, positions 3358-3481]
C
[32 nt withheld, positions 3483-3514]
CA
[57 nt withheld, positions 3517-3573]
A
[49 nt withheld, positions 3575-3623]
CCTTTGACGTTGGAGTCCACGTTCTTT
[37 nt withheld, positions 3651-3687]
ACCCTATCTCGGTCTATTCTTTTGATTTATAAGGGATTTTGGGGATTTCGGCCTATTGGTTAAAAAATGA
GCTGATTTAACAAAAATTTAACGCGAATTAATTCTGTGGAATGTGTGTCAGTTAGGGTGTGGAAAGTCCC
CAGGCTCCCCAGGCAGGCAGAAGTATGCAAAGCATGCATCTCAATTAGTCAGCAACCAGGTGTGGAAAGT
CCCCAGGCTCCCCAGCAGGCAGAAGTATGCAAAGCATGCATCTCAATTAGTCAGCAACCATAGTCCCGCC
CCTAACTCCGCCCATCCCGCCCCTAACTCCGCCCAGTTCCGCCCATTCTCCGCCCCATGGCTGACTAATT
TTTTTTATTTATGCAGAGGCCGAGGCCGCCTCTGCCTCTGAGCTATTCCAGAAGTAGTGAGGAGGCTTTT
TTGGAGGCCTAGGCTTTTGCAAAAAGCTCCCGGGAGCTTGTATATCCATTTTCGGATCTGATCAAGAGAC
AGGATGAGGATCGTTTCGCATGATTGAACAAGATGGATTGCACGCAGGTTCTCCGGCCGCTTGGGTGGAG
AGGCTATTCGGCTATGACTGGGCACAACAGACAATCGGCTGCTCTGATGCCGCCGTGTTCCGGCTGTCAG
CGCAGGGGCGCCCGGTTCTTTTTGTCAAGACCGACCTGTCCGGTGCCCTGAATGAACTGCAGGACGAGGC
AGCGCGGCTATCGTGGCTGGCCACGACGGGCGTTCCTTGCGCAGCTGTGCTCGACGTTGTCACTGAAGCG
GGAAGGGACTGGCTGCTATTGGGCGAAGTGCCGGGGCAGGATCTCCTGTCATCTCACCTTGCTCCTGCCG
AGAAAGTATCCATCATGGCTGATGCAATGCGGCGGCTGCATACGCTTGATCCGGCTACCTGCCCATTCGA
CCACCAAGCGAAACATCGCATCGAGCGAGCACGTACTCGGATGGAAGCCGGTCTTGTCGATCAGGATGAT
CTGGACGAAGAGCATCAGGGGCTCGCGCCAGCCGAACTGTTCGCCAGGCTCAAGGCGCGCATGCCCGACG
GCGAGGATCTCGTCGTGACCCATGGCGATGCCTGCTTGCCGAATATCATGGTGGAAAATGGCCGCTTTTC
TGGATTCATCGACTGTGGCCGGCTGGGTGTGGCGGACCGCTATCAGGACATAGCGTTGGCTACCCGTGAT
ATTGCTGAAGAGCTTGGCGGCGAATGGGCTGACCGCTTCCTCGTGCTTTACGGTATCGCCGCTCCCGATT
CGCAGCGCATCGCCTTCTATCGCCTTCTTGACGAGTTCTTCTGAGCGGGACTCTGGGGTTCGAAATGACC
GACCAAGCGACGCCCAACCTGCCATCACGAGATTTCGATTCCACCGCCGCCTTCTATGAAAGGTTGGGCT
TCGGAATCGTTTTCCGGGACGCCGGCTGGATGATCCTCCAGCGCGGGGATCTCATGCTGGAGTTCTTCGC
CCACCCCAACTTGTTTATTGCAGCTTATAATGGTTACAAATAAAGCAATAGCATCACAAATTTCACAAAT
AAAGCATTTTTTTCACTGCATTCTAGTTGTGGTTTGTCCAAACTCATCAATGTATCTTATCATGTCTGTA
TACCGTCGACCTCTAGCTAGAGCTTGGCGTAATCATGGTCATAGCTGTTTCCTGTGTGAAATTGTTATCC
GCTCACAATTCCACACAACATACGAGCCGGAAGCATAAAGTGTAAAGCCTGGGGTGCCTAATGAGTGAGC
TAACTCACATTAATTGCGTTGCGCTCACTGCCCGCTTTCCAGTCGGGAAACCTGTCGTGCCAGCTGCATT
AATGAATCGGCCAACGCGCGGGGAGAGGCGGTTTGCGTATTGGGCGCTCTTCCGCTTCCTCGCTCACTGA
CTCGCTGCGCTCGGTCGTTCGGCTGCGGCGAGCGGTATCAGCTCACTCAAAGGCGGTAATACGGTTATCC
ACAGAATCAGGGGATAACGCAGGAAAGAACATGTGAGCAAAAGGCCAGCAAAAGGCCAGGAACCGTAAAA
AGGCCGCGTTGCTGGCGTTTTTCCATAGGCTCCGCCCCCCTGACGAGCATCACAAAAATCGACGCTCAAG
TCAGAGGTGGCGAAACCCGACAGGACTATAAAGATACCAGGCGTTTCCCCCTGGAAGCTCCCTCGTGCGC
TCTCCTGTTCCGACCCTGCCGCTTACCGGATACCTGTCCGCCTTTCTCCCTTCGGGAAGCGTGGCGCTTT
CTCAATGCTCACGCTGTAGGTATCTCAGTTCGGTGTAGGTCGTTCGCTCCAAGCTGGGCTGTGTGCACGA
ACCCCCCGTTCAGCCCGACCGCTGCGCCTTATCCGGTAACTATCGTCTTGAGTCCAACCCGGTAAGACAC
GACTTATCGCCACTGGCAGCAGCCACTGGTAACAGGATTAGCAGAGCGAGGTATGTAGGCGGTGCTACAG
AGTTCTTGAAGTGGTGGCCTAACTACGGCTACACTAGAAGGACAGTATTTGGTATCTGCGCTCTGCTGAA
GCCAGTTACCTTCGGAAAAAGAGTTGGTAGCTCTTGATCCGGCAAACAAACCACCGCTGGTAGCGGTGGT
TTTTTTGTTTGCAAGCAGCAGATTACGCGCAGAAAAAAAGGATCTCAAGAAGATCCTTTGATCTTTTCTA
CGGGGTCTGACGCTCAGTGGAACGAAAACTCACGTTAAGGGATTTTGGTCATGAGATTATCAAAAAGGAT
CTTCACCTAGATCCTTTTAAATTAAAAATGAAGTTTTAAATCAATCTAAAGTATATATGAGTAAACTTGG
TCTGACAGTTACCAATGCTTAATCAGTGAGGCACCTATCTCAGCGATCTGTCTATTTCGTTCATCCATAG
TTGCCTGACTCCCCGTCGTGTAGATAACTACGATACGGGAGGGCTTACCATCTGGCCCCAGTGCTGCAAT
GATACCGCGAGACCCACGCTCACCGGCTCCAGATTTATCAGCAATAAACCAGCCAGCCGGAAGGGCCGAG
CGCAGAAGTGGTCCTGCAACTTTATCCGCCTCCATCCAGTCTATTAATTGTTGCCGGGAAGCTAGAGTAA
GTAGTTCGCCAGTTAATAGTTTGCGCAACGTTGTTGCCATTGCTACAGGCATCGTGGTGTCACGCTCGTC
GTTTGGTATGGCTTCATTCAGCTCCGGTTCCCAACGATCAAGGCGAGTTACATGATCCCCCATGTTGTGC
AAAAAAGCGGTTAGCTCCTTCGGTCCTCCGATCGTTGTCAGAAGTAAGTTGGCCGCAGTGTTATCACTCA
TGGTTATGGCAGCACTGCATAATTCTCTTACTGTCATGCCATCCGTAAGATGCTTTTCTGTGACTGGTGA
GTACTCAACCAAGTCATTCTGAGAATAGTGTATGCGGCGACCGAGTTGCTCTTGCCCGGCGTCAATACGG
GATAATACCGCGCCACATAGCAGAACTTTAAAAGTGCTCATCATTGGAAAACGTTCTTCGGGGCGAAAAC
TCTCAAGGATCTTACCGCTGTTGAGATCCAGTTCGATGTAACCCACTCGTGCACCCAACTGATCTTCAGC
ATCTTTTACTTTCACCAGCGTTTCTGGGTGAGCAAAAACAGGAAGGCAAAATGCCGCAAAAAAGGGAATA
AGGGCGACACGGAAATGTTGAATACTCATACTCTTCCTTTTTCAATATTATTGAAGCATTTATCAGGGTT
ATTGTCTCATGAGCGGATACATATTTGAATGTATTTAGAAAAATAAACAAATAGGGGTTCCGCGCACATT
TCCCCGAAAAGTGCCACCTGACGTC
Features (pLannotate 1.2.2; 24 found; start..end, strand, type, name):
     36..80      -  misc_feature   bom (fragment): basis of mobility region from pBR322
    235..614     +  enhancer       CMV enhancer: human cytomegalovirus immediate early enhancer
    615..818     +  promoter       CMV promoter: human cytomegalovirus (CMV) immediate early promoter
    814..847     +  LTR            5' LTR (truncated) (fragment): truncated 5' long terminal repeat (LTR) from HIV-1
    863..881     +  promoter       T7 promoter: promoter for bacteriophage T7 RNA polymerase
    920..1000    +  CDS            CYP2C1 (fragment): CP2C1_RABIT - Experimental evidence at protein level: Swiss-Prot protein existence level 1. Cytochromes P450 are a group of heme-thiolate monooxygenases. In liver microsomes, this enzyme is involved in an NADPH-dependent electron transport pathway. It oxidizes a variety of structurally unrelated compounds, including steroids, fatty acids, and xenobiotics. From Oryctolagus cuniculus (Rabbit).
   1007..1723    +  CDS            Cerulean: Cerulean is a basic (constitutively fluorescent) cyan fluorescent protein published in 2004, derived from Aequorea victoria. It has low acid sensitivity.
   1733..2155    +  CDS            RAD53 (fragment): RAD53_YEAST - Also known as MEC2, SAD1, SPK1. Experimental evidence at protein level: Swiss-Prot protein existence level 1. Controls S-phase checkpoint as well as G1 and G2 DNA damage checkpoints. Phosphorylates proteins on serine, threonine, and tyrosine. Prevents entry into anaphase and mitotic exit after DNA damage via regulation of the Polo kinase CDC5. Seems to be involved in the phosphorylation of RPH1. From Saccharomyces cerevisiae (strain ATCC 204508 / S288c) (Baker's yeast).
   2249..2980    +  CDS            cp173Venus: circularly permuted form of the Venus yellow fluorescent protein (Nagai et al., 2004) efficient FRET acceptor for CFP
   3044..3062    -  promoter       SP6 promoter: promoter for bacteriophage SP6 RNA polymerase
   3088..3312    +  polyA_signal   bGH poly(A) signal: bovine growth hormone polyadenylation signal
   3316..3337    +  promoter       SV40 promoter (fragment): SV40 enhancer and early promoter
   3358..3786    +  rep_origin     f1 ori (sequence partly withheld): f1 bacteriophage origin of replication; arrow indicates direction of (+) strand synthesis
   3800..4130    +  promoter       SV40 promoter: SV40 enhancer and early promoter
   4197..4988    +  CDS            neo: KKA2_KLEPN - Also known as kan, nptII. Experimental evidence at protein level: Swiss-Prot protein existence level 1. Resistance to kanamycin, neomycin, paromomycin, ribostamycin, butirosin and gentamicin B. From Klebsiella pneumoniae.
   5012..5170    +  CDS            ble (fragment): BLE_KLEPN - Experimental evidence at protein level: Swiss-Prot protein existence level 1. Binding protein with a strong affinity to the bleomycin family of antibiotics. Binds to CL990; an antimitotic-antibiotic compound. From Klebsiella pneumoniae.
   5165..5286    +  polyA_signal   SV40 poly(A) signal: SV40 polyadenylation signal
   5359..5375    -  protein_bind   lac operator: The lac repressor binds to the lac operator to inhibit transcription in E. coli. This inhibition can be relieved by adding lactose or isopropyl-β-D-thiogalactopyranoside (IPTG). lac repressor encoded by lacI
   5383..5413    -  promoter       lac promoter: promoter for the E. coli lac operon
   5428..5449    -  protein_bind   CAP binding site: CAP binding activates transcription in the presence of cAMP. E. coli catabolite activator protein
   5462..5554    -  CDS            lacI (fragment): lac repressor; lacI; The lac repressor binds to the lac operator to inhibit transcription in E. coli. This inhibition can be relieved by adding lactose or isopropyl-β-D-thiogalactopyranoside (IPTG).
   5737..6325    -  rep_origin     ori: high-copy-number ColE1/pMB1/pBR322/pUC origin of replication
   6496..7356    -  CDS            AmpR: β-lactamase; bla; confers resistance to ampicillin, carbenicillin, and related antibiotics
   7357..7461    -  promoter       AmpR promoter: bla
