[The description below was written by a language model from this plasmid's Addgene catalogue record and pLannotate feature annotations shown in this document.]
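Description:
pcDNA3-ER-AKAR4 is a mammalian expression plasmid built on the pcDNA3 backbone that encodes an endoplasmic reticulum-targeted version of AKAR4, a genetically encoded FRET reporter of protein kinase A (PKA) activity. It is propagated in E. coli as a high-copy plasmid through a ColE1/pUC-type origin with ampicillin selection (AmpR under its own bla promoter), and it also carries an f1 origin. For mammalian cells, an SV40 early promoter drives the neomycin resistance gene, terminated by an SV40 poly(A) signal, which permits G418 selection of stable transfectants.

The reporter lies between the HindIII and EcoRI sites, downstream of the CMV enhancer/promoter and upstream of the bGH polyadenylation signal, with flanking T7 and SP6 promoters. The open reading frame begins with the N-terminal 27 amino acids of a cytochrome P450 (annotated as a rabbit CYP2C1 fragment), which anchors the sensor on the cytosolic face of the ER membrane. This is followed by the cyan donor Cerulean, a fragment of yeast Rad53 that in AKAR-type sensors supplies the phosphoamino acid-binding FHA domain, an unannotated stretch that presumably holds the PKA substrate and linker, and a circularly permuted Venus acceptor (recorded as cpVenus[E172], annotated as cp173Venus). In this design, phosphorylation of the substrate by PKA promotes its binding to the FHA domain, and the resulting conformational change alters FRET between Cerulean and cpVenus. The construct is therefore suited to live-cell imaging of PKA activity at the ER surface. The catalogue's total size (6604 bp) disagrees with the 7,492 nt depositor sequence, which better matches the sum of the stated backbone and insert sizes.
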