Addgene plasmid #64733: pcDNA3-ER-AKAR4
Purpose: Endoplasmic reticulum (ER)-targeted FRET-based PKA activity reporter; targeted to cytosolic face of ER membrane.
Depositing lab: Jin Zhang. Depositing organization: Johns Hopkins University and School of Medicine. Publication: Calmodulin-controlled spatial decoding of oscillatory Ca2+ signals by calcineurin. Mehta S, Aye-Han NN, Ganesan A, Oldach L, Gorshkov K, Zhang J. eLife. 2014 Jul 23;3:e03765. doi: 10.7554/eLife.03765. PubMed 25056880.
Backbone
  Vector backbone: pcDNA3
  Backbone manufacturer: Invitrogen
  Backbone size w/o insert (bp): 5446
  Total vector size (bp): 6604
  Vector type: Mammalian Expression
  Selectable markers: Neomycin (select with G418)
Growth in bacteria
  Bacterial resistance: Ampicillin, 100 μg/mL
  Growth temperature: 37°C
  Growth strain: DH5alpha
  Copy number: High Copy
Gene/Insert
  Gene/Insert name: AKAR4
  Species: S. cerevisiae (budding yeast), Synthetic
  Insert size (bp): 2064
  Promoter: CMV
  Tag / fusion protein: Cerulean (N terminal on insert); cpVenus[E172] (C terminal on insert); N-terminal 27 amino acids from CYP450 (N terminal on insert)
  Cloning method: Restriction Enzyme; 5′ cloning site HindIII (not destroyed); 3′ cloning site EcoRI (not destroyed)
  Sequencing primers: 5′ T7 forward; 3′ BGH reverse
Terms and licenses: Academic/Nonprofit Terms; Industry Terms: Not Available to Industry
How to cite: pcDNA3-ER-AKAR4 was a gift from Jin Zhang (Addgene plasmid # 64733 ; http://n2t.net/addgene:64733 ; RRID:Addgene_64733)
