>Addgene plasmid #64733 | pcDNA3-ER-AKAR4 | addgene partial sequence | sequence record 111771 | CMV-F 5'-CGCAAATGGGCGGTAGGCGTG-3'
ACTAGAGAACCCACTGCTTACTGGCTTATCGAAATTAATACGACTCACCTATAGGGAGACCCAAGCTTGG
TACCCCTTGCAGCTTCCAGTTGTCAGGAAGAGAAGGCTCCCATGGACCCTGTGGTGGTGCTGGGGCTCTG
TCTCTCCTGTTTGCTTCTCCTTTCACTCTGGAAACAGAGCTATGGGGGAGGGGATCCCATGGTGAGCAAG
GGCGAGGAGCTGTTCACCGGGGTGGTGCCCATCCTGGTCGAGCTGGACGGCGACGTAAACGGCCACAGGT
TCAGCGTGTCCGGCGAGGGCGAGGGCGATGCCACCTACGGCAAGCTGACCCTGAAGTTCATCTGCACCAC
CGGCAAGCTGCCCGTGCCCTGGCCCACCCTCGTGACCACCCTGACCTGGGGCGTGCAGTGCTTCGCCCGC
TACCCCGACCACATGAAGCAGCACGACTTCTTCAAGTCCGCCATGCCCGAAGGCTACGTCCAGGAGCGTA
CCATCTTCTTCAAGGACGACGGCAACTACAAGACCCGCGCCGAGGTGAAGTTCGAGGGCGACACCCTGGT
GAACCGCATCGAGCTGAAGGGCATCGACTTCAAGGAGGACGGCAACATCCTGGGGCACAAGCTGGAGTAC
AACGCCATCAGTGACAACGTCTATATCACCGCCGACAAGCAGAAGAACGGCATCAAGGCCCACTTCAAGA
TCCGCCACAACATCGAGGACGGCAGCGTGCAGCTCGCCGACCACTACCAGCAGAACACCCCCATCGGCGA
CGGCCCCGTGCTGCTGCCCGACAACCACTACCTGAGCACCCAGTCCGCCCTGAGCAAAGACCCCAACGAG
AAGCGCGATCACATGGTCCTGCTGGAGTTCGTGACCGCCGCCGGGATCACTCTCGGCATGGAC
