>Addgene plasmid #64733 | pcDNA3-ER-AKAR4 | addgene partial sequence | sequence record 112466 | BGH-rev 5'-TAGAAGGCACAGTCGAGG-3'
TCTAGATGCATGCTCGAGCGGCCGCCAGTGTGATGGATATCTGCAGAATTCTTACTCGATGTTGTGGCGG
ATCTTGAAGTTGGCCTTGATGCCGTTCTTCTGCTTGTCGGCGGTGATATAGACGTTGTGGCTGTTGTAGT
TGTACTCCAGCTTGTGCCCCAGGATGTTGCCGTCCTCCTTGAAGTCGATGCCCTTCAGCTCGATGCGGTT
CACCAGGGTGTCGCCCTCGAACTTCACCTCGGCGCGGGTCTTGTAGTTGCCGTCGTCCTTGAAGAAGATG
GTGCGCTCCTGGACGTAGCCTTCGGGCATGGCGGACTTGAAGAAGTCGTGCTGCTTCATGTGGTCGGGGT
AGCGGGCGAAGCACTGAAGGCCGTAGCCCAGGGTGGTCACGAGGGTGGGCCAGGGCACGGGCAGCTTGCC
GGTGGTGCAGATCAGCTTCAGGGTCAGCTTGCCGTAGGTGGCATCGCCCTCGCCCTCGCCGGACACGCTG
AACTTGTGGCCGTTTACGTCGCCGTCCAGCTCGACCAGGATGGGCACCACCCCGGTGAACAGCTCCTCGC
CCTTGCTCACCATAGATCCACCGGTACCTCCCTTGTACAGCTCGTCCATGCCGAGAGTGATCCCGGCGGC
GGTCACGAACTCCAGCAGGACCATGTGATCGCGCTTCTCGTTGGGGTCTTTGCTCAGCTTGGACTGGTAG
CTCAGGTAGTGGTTGTC
