>Addgene plasmid #64733 | pcDNA3-ER-AKAR4 | addgene partial sequence | sequence record 114490 | YPL153C-F 5'-GGTAGAAACCCAGCCTGTGA-3'
TACTACTAGGAGAAGACGGTAACCTTTTATTGAATGACATTTCCACTAATGGGACCTGGTTAAATGGGCA
AAAAGTCGAGAAGAACAGCAATCAGTTACTGTCTCAAGGTGATGAAATAACCGTTGGTGTAGGCGTGGAA
TCAGATATTTTATCTCTGGTCATTTTCATAAACGACAAATTTAAGCAGTGCCTCGAGCAGAACAAAGTTG
ATCGCTCTGCAGGTAAGCCAGGCAGCGGCGAGGGCAGCACCAAGGGCCTGCGTCGCGCCACCCTGGTGGA
CGGCGGCACCGGCGGCAGCGAGCTCATGGGCGGCGTGCAGCTCGCCGACCACTACCAGCAGAACACCCCC
ATCGGCGACGGCCCCGTGCTGCTGCCCGACAACCACTACCTGAGCTACCAGTCCAAGCTGAGCAAAGACC
CCAACGAGAAGCGCGATCACATGGTCCTGCTGGAGTTCGTGACCGCCGCCGGGATCACTCTCGGCATGGA
CGAGCTGTACAAGGGAGGTACCGGTGGATCTATGGTGAGCAAGGGCGAGGAGCTGTTCACCGGGGTGGTG
CCCATCCTGGTCGAGCTGGACGGCGACGTAAACGGCCACAAGTTCAGCGTGTCCGGCGAGGGCGAGGGCG
ATGCCACCTACGGCAAGCTGACCCTGAAGCTGATCTGCACCACCGGCAAGCTGCCCGTGCCCTGGCCCAC
CCTCGTGACCACCCTGGGCTACGGCCTTCAGTGCTTCG
